>Addgene plasmid #57691 | tdEos-Vinculin-14 | depositor partial sequence | sequence record 88845 | insert sequence
GTCAGATCCGCTAGCACCATGGTGGCGATTAAGCCAGACATGAAGATCAACCTCCGTATGGAAGGCAACG
TAAACGGGCACCACTTTGTGATCGACGGAGATGGTACAGGCAAGCCTTTTGAGGGAAAACAGAGTATGGA
TCTTGAAGTCAAAGAGGGCGGACCTCTGCCTTTTGCCTTTGATATCCTGACCACTGCATTCCATTACGGC
AACAGGGTATTCGCCGAATATCCAGACCACATACAAGACTATTTTAAGCAGTCGTTTCCTAAGGGGTATT
CGTGGGAACGAAGCTTGACTTTCGAAGACGGGGGCATTTGCATTGCCAGAAACGACATAACAATGGAAGG
GGACACTTTCTATAATAAAGTTCGATTTCACGGTGTAAACTTTCCCGCCAATGGTCCAGTTATGCAGAAG
AAGACGCTGAAATGGGAGCCCTCCACTGAGAAAATGTATGTGCGTGATGGAGTGCTGACCGGTGATATTC
GCATGGCTTTGTTGCTTGAAGGAAATGCCCATTACCGATGTGACTTCAGAACTACTTACAAAGCTAAGGA
GAAGGGTGTCAAGTTACCAGGCTACCACTTTGTGGACCACTGCATTGAGATTTTAAGCCATGACAAAGAT
TACAACAAGGTTAAGCTGTATGAGCATGCTGTTGCTCATTCTGGATTGCCTGACAATGCCAGACGATCTC
GAGGTCACGGTACTGGTTCTACTGGTTCTGGTTCTTCTGAGAGTGCGATTAAGCCAGACATGAAGATCAA
CCTCCGTATGGAAGGCAACGTAAACGGGCACCACTTTGTGATCGACGGAGATGGTACAGGCAAGCCTTTT
GAGGGAAAACAGAGTATGGATCTTGAAGTCAAAGAGGGCGGACCTCTGCCTTTTGCCTTTGATATCCTGA
CCACTGCATTCCATTACGGCAACAGGGTATTCGCCGAATATCCAGACCACATACAAGACTATTTTAAGCA
GTCGTTTCCTAAGGGGTATTCGTGGGAACGAAGCTTGACTTTCGAAGACGGGGGCATTTGCATTGCCAGA
AACGACATAACAATGGAAGGGGACACTTTCTATAATAAAGTTCGATTTCACGGTGTAAACTTTCCCGCCA
ATGGTCCAGTTATGCAGAAGAAGACGCTGAAATGGGAGCCCTCCACTGAGAAAATGTATGTGCGTGATGG
AGTGCTGACCGGTGATATTCGCATGGCTTTGTTGCTTGAAGGAAATGCCCATTACCGATGTGACTTCAGA
ACTACTTACAAAGCTAAGGAGAAGGGTGTCAAGTTACCAGGCTACCACTTTGTGGACCACTGCATTGAGA
TTTTAAGCCATGACAAAGATTACAACAAGGTTAAGCTGTATGAGCATGCTGTTGCTCATTCTGGATTGCC
TGACAATGCCAGACGAGAGAATTCGGGAAACTCGAGAACAAAGCTTGAAAACGGCCGCATGCCAGTGTTT
CATACGCGCACGATCGAGAGCATCCTGGAGCCGGTGGCACAGCAGATCTCCCACCTGGTGATAATGCACG
AGGAGGGCGAGGTGGACGGCAAAGCCATTCCTGACCTCACCGCGCCCGTGGCCGCCGTGCAGGCGGCCGT
CAGCAACCTCGTCCGGGTTGGAAAAGAGACTGTTCAAACCACTGAGGATCAGATTTTGAAGAGAGATATG
CCACCAGCATTTATTAAGGTTGAGAATGCTTGCACCAAGCTTGTCCAGGCAGCTCAGATGCTTCAGTCAG
ACCCTTACTCAGTGCCTGCTCGAGATTATCTAATTGATGGGTCAAGGGGCATCCTCTCTGGAACATCAGA
CCTGCTCCTTACCTTCGATGAGGCTGAGGTCCGTAAAATTATTAGAGTTTGCAAAGGAATTTTGGAATAT
CTTACAGTGGCAGAGGTGGTGGAGACTATGGAAGATTTGGTCACTTACACAAAGAATCTTGGGCCAGGAA
TGACTAAGATGGCCAAGATGATTGACGAGAGACAGCAGGAGCTCACTCACCAGGAGCACCGAGTGATGTT
GGTGAACTCGATGAACACCGTGAAAGAGTTGCTGCCAGTTCTCATTTCAGCTATGAAGATTTTTGTAACA
ACTAAAAACTCAAAAAACCAAGGCATAGAGGAAGCTTTAAAAAATCGCAATTTTACTGTAGAAAAAATGA
GTGCTGAAATTAATGAGATAATTCGTGTGTTACAACTCACCTCTTGGGATGAAGATGCCTGGGCCAGCAA
GGACACTGAAGCCATGAAGAGAGCATTGGCCTCCATAGACTCCAAACTGAACCAGGCCAAAGGTTGGCTC
CGTGACCCTAGTGCCTCCCCAGGGGATGCTGGTGAGCAGGCCATCAGACAGATCTTAGATGAAGCTGGAA
AAGTTGGTGAACTCTGTGCAGGCAAAGAACGCAGGGAGATTCTGGGAACTTGCAAAATGCTAGGGCAGAT
GACTGATCAAGTGGCTGACCTCCGTGCCAGAGGACAAGGATCCTCACCGGTGGCCATGCAGAAAGCTCAG
CAGGTATCTCAGGGTCTGGATGTGCTCACAGCAAAAGTGGAAAATGCAGCTCGCAAGCTGGAAGCCATGA
CCAACTCAAAGCAGAGCATTGCAAAGAAGATCGATGCTGCTCAGAACTGGCTTGCAGATCCAAATGGTGG
ACCGGAAGGAGAAGAGCAGATTCGAGGTGCTTTGGCTGAAGCTCGGAAAATAGCAGAATTATGTGATGAT
CCTAAAGAAAGAGATGACATTCTACGTTCCCTTGGGGAAATATCTGCTCTGACTTCTAAATTAGCAGATC
TACGAAGACAGGGGAAAGGAGATTCTCCAGAGGCTCGAGCCTTGGCCAAACAGGTGGCCACGGCCCTGCA
GAACCTGCAGACCAAAACCAACCGGGCTGTGGCCAACAGCAGACCGGCCAAAGCAGCTGTACACCTTGAG
GGCAAGATTGAGCAAGCACAGCGGTGGATTGATAATCCCACAGTGGATGACCGTGGAGTCGGTCAGGCTG
CCATCCGGGGGCTTGTGGCCGAAGGGCATCGTCTGGCTAATGTTATGATGGGGCCTTATCGGCAAGATCT
TCTCGCCAAGTGTGACCGAGTGGACCAGCTGACAGCCCAGCTGGCTGACCTGGCTGCCAGAGGGGAAGGG
GAGAGTCCTCAGGCACGAGCACTTGCATCTCAGCTCCAAGACTCCTTAAAGGATCTAAAAGCTCGGATGC
AGGAGGCCATGACTCAGGAAGTGTCAGATGTTTTCAGCGATACCACAACTCCCATCAAGCTGTTGGCAGT
GGCAGCCACGGCGCCTCCTGATGCGCCTAACAGGGAAGAGGTATTTGATGAGAGGGCAGCTAACTTTGAA
AACCATTCAGGAAAGCTTGGTGCTACGGCCGAGAAGGCGGCTGCGGTTGGTACTGCTAATAAATCAACAG
TGGAAGGCATTCAGGCCTCAGTGAAGACGGCCCGAGAACTCACACCCCAGGTGGTCTCGGCTGCTCGTAT
CTTACTTAGGAACCCTGGAAATCAAGCTGCTTATGAACATTTTGAGACCATGAAGAACCAGTGGATCGAT
AATGTTGAAAAAATGACAGGGCTGGTGGACGAAGCCATTGATACCAAATCTCTGTTGGATGCTTCAGAAG
AAGCAATTAAAAAAGACCTGGACAAGTGCAAGGTAGCTATGGCCAACATTCAGCCTCAGATGCTGGTTGC
TGGGGCAACCAGTATTGCTCGTCGGGCCAACCGGATCCTGCTGGTGGCTAAGAGGGAGGTGGAGAATTCC
GAGGATCCCAAGTTCCGTGAGGCTGTGAAAGCTGCCTCTGATGAATTGAGCAAAACCATCTCCCCGATGG
TGATGGATGCAAAAGCTGTGGCTGGAAACATTTCCGACCCTGGACTGCAAAAGAGCTTCCTGGACTCAGG
ATATCGGATCCTGGGAGCTGTGGCCAAGGTCAGAGAAGCCTTCCAACCTCAGGAGCCTGACTTCCCGCCG
CCTCCACCAGACCTTGAACAACTCCGACTAACAGATGAGCTTGCTCCTCCCAAACCACCTCTGCCTGAAG
GTGAGGTCCCTCCACCTAGGCCTCCACCACCAGAGGAAAAGGATGAAGAGTTCCCTGAGCAGAAGGCCGG
GGAGGTGATTAACCAGCCAATGATGATGGCTGCCAGACAGCTCCATGATGAAGCTCGCAAATGGTCCAGC
AAGGGCAATGACATCATTGCAGCAGCCAAGCGCATGGCTCTGCTGATGGCTGAGATGTCTCGGCTGGTAA
GAGGGGGCAGTGGTACCAAGCGGGCACTCATTCAGTGTGCCAAGGACATCGCCAAGGCCTCAGATGAGGT
GACTCGGTTGGCCAAGGAGGTTGCCAAGCAGTGCACAGATAAACGGATTAGAACCAACCTCTTACAGGTA
TGTGAGCGAATCCCAACCATAAGCACCCAGCTCAAAATCCTGTCCACAGTGAAGGCCACCATGCTGGGCC
GGACCAACATCAGTGATGAGGAGTCTGAGCAGGCCACAGAGATGCTGGTTCACAATGCCCAGAACCTCAT
GCAGTCTGTGAAGGAGACTGTGCGGGAAGCTGAAGCTGCTTCAATCAAAATTCGAACAGATGCTGGATTT
ACACTGCGCTGGGTTAGAAAGACTCCCTGGTACCAGTAGGCGGCCGCGACTCTAGATCATAATCAGCCAT
ACCACATT
