>Addgene plasmid #57691 | tdEos-Vinculin-14 | addgene partial sequence | sequence record 124103 | CMV-F 5'-CGCAAATGGGCGGTAGGCGTG-3'
AGCAGAGCTGGTTTAGTGAACCGTCAGATCCGCTAGCACCATGGTGGCGATTAAGCCAGACATGAAGATC
AACCTCCGTATGGAAGGCAACGTAAACGGGCACCACTTTGTGATCGACGGAGATGGTACAGGCAAGCCTT
TTGAGGGAAAACAGAGTATGGATCTTGAAGTCAAAGAGGGCGGACCTCTGCCTTTTGCCTTTGATATCCT
GACCACTGCATTCCATTACGGCAACAGGGTATTCGCCGAATATCCAGACCACATACAAGACTATTTTAAG
CAGTCGTTTCCTAAGGGGTATTCGTGGGAACGAAGCTTGACTTTCGAAGACGGGGGCATTTGCATTGCCA
GAAACGACATAACAATGGAAGGGGACACTTTCTATAATAAAGTTCGATTTCACGGTGTAAACTTTCCCGC
CAATGGTCCAGTTATGCAGAAGAAGACGCTGAAATGGGAGCCCTCCACTGAGAAAATGTATGTGCGTGAT
GGAGTGCTGACCGGTGATATTCGCATGGCTTTGTTGCTTGAAGGAAATGCCCATTACCGATGTGACTTCA
GAACTACTTACAAAGCTAAGGAGAAGGGTGTCAAGTTACCAGGCTACCACTTTGTGGACCACTGCATTGA
GATTTTAAGCCATGACAAAGATTACAACAAGGTTAAGCTGTATGAGCATGCTGTTGCTCATTCTGGATTG
CCTGACAATGCCAGACGATCTCGAGGTCACGGTACTGGTTCTACTGGTTCTGGTTCTTCTGAGAGTGCGA
TTAAGCCAGACATGAAGATCAACCTCCGTATGGAAGGCAACGTAAACGGGCACCACTTTGTGATCGACGG
AGATGGTACAGGCAAGCCTTTTGAG
