>Addgene plasmid #57691 | tdEos-Vinculin-14 | addgene partial sequence | sequence record 124737 | SV40pA-R 5'-GAAATTTGTGATGCTATTGC-3'
TTAACAACAACAATTGCATTCATTTTATGTTTCAGGTTCAGGGGGAGGTGTGGGAGGTTTTTTAAAGCAA
GTAAAACCTCTACAAATGTGGTATGGCTGATTATGATCTAGAGTCGCGGCCGCCTACTGGTACCAGGGAG
TCTTTCTAACCCAGCGCAGTGTAAATCCAGCATCTGTTCGAATTTTGATTGAAGCAGCTTCAGCTTCCCG
CACAGTCTCCTTCACAGACTGCATGAGGTTCTGGGCATTGTGAACCAGCATCTCTGTGGCCTGCTCAGAC
TCCTCATCACTGATGTTGGTCCGGCCCAGCATGGTGGCCTTCACTGTGGACAGGATTTTGAGCTGGGTGC
TTATGGTTGGGATTCGCTCACATACCTGTAAGAGGTTGGTTCTAATCCGTTTATCTGTGCACTGCTTGGC
AACCTCCTTGGCCAACCGAGTCACCTCATCTGAGGCCTTGGCGATGTCCTTGGCACACTGAATGAGTGCC
CGCTTGGTACCACTGCCCCCTCTTACCAGCCGAGACATCTCAGCCATCAGCAGAGCCATGCGCTTGGCTG
CTGCAATGATGTCATTGCCCTTGCTGGACCATTTGCGAGCTTCATCATGGAGCTGTCTGGCAGCCATCAT
CATTGGCTGGTTAATCACCTCCCCGGCCTTCTGCTCAGGGAACTCTTCATCCTTTTCCTCTGGTGGTGGA
GGCCTAGGTGGAGGGACCTCACCTTCAGGCAGAGGTGGTTTGGGAGGAGC
