[The description below was written by a language model from this plasmid's Addgene catalogue record.]
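Description:
tdEos-Vinculin-14 is a mammalian expression plasmid built on a tdEos fluorescent-protein backbone (about 4.75 kb without the insert) that encodes human vinculin (VCL) fused to tdEos. Expression of the fusion is driven by the CMV promoter, a strong constitutive promoter for transient or stable expression in mammalian cells. The use of an SV40 polyA reverse sequencing primer suggests that the transcript ends at an SV40 polyadenylation signal. The plasmid is maintained at high copy in E. coli under kanamycin selection, and it carries a neomycin resistance marker that allows G418 selection of stably transfected mammalian cells. The record does not say whether tdEos sits at the N- or C-terminus of vinculin. It also does not explain the "14" in the name or state the cloning method. No feature table is provided, so the origin of replication and other backbone elements are not documented.

tdEos is a tandem-dimer form of the photoconvertible protein Eos. It behaves as a pseudo-monomeric tag and switches from a green to a red emitting state on violet/near-UV illumination. This matches the paired spectral values in the record: excitation/emission of 505/516 nm for the green form and 569/581 nm for the converted red form. Vinculin is a cytoskeletal adaptor protein that links integrin-associated complexes to actin, so the fusion localises to focal adhesions, as the record states. The construct therefore serves as a focal adhesion marker for live or fixed-cell fluorescence imaging. It is particularly suited to photoconversion-based tracking and single-molecule localisation super-resolution methods such as PALM, consistent with the associated publication on the nanoscale architecture of integrin-based adhesions.
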