Addgene plasmid #57691: tdEos-Vinculin-14
Purpose: Localization: Focal Adhesions, Excitation: 505 / 569, Emission: 516 / 581
Depositing lab: Michael Davidson. Depositing organization: Florida State University, Tallahassee. Publication: Nanoscale architecture of integrin-based cell adhesions. Kanchanawong P, Shtengel G, Pasapera AM, Ramko EB, Davidson MW, Hess HF, Waterman CM. Nature. 2010 Nov 25;468(7323):580-4. doi: 10.1038/nature09621. PubMed 21107430.
Backbone
  Vector backbone: tdEos
  Backbone size w/o insert (bp): 4750
  Vector type: Mammalian Expression
  Selectable markers: Neomycin (select with G418)
Growth in bacteria
  Bacterial resistance: Kanamycin, 50 μg/mL
  Growth temperature: 37°C
  Growth strain: DH5alpha
  Copy number: High Copy
Gene/Insert
  Gene/Insert name: Vinculin (alt name: NM_003373.3)
  Species: H. sapiens (human)
  Entrez Gene: VCL (a.k.a. CMD1W, CMH15, HEL114, MV, MVCL, VINC)
  Promoter: CMV
  Tag / fusion protein: tdEos
  Cloning method: Unknown
  Sequencing primers: 5′ CMV-F; 3′ SV40pA-R
Terms and licenses: Academic/Nonprofit Terms; Industry Terms
Depositor comments: . Excitation = 505 / 569; Emission = 516 / 581
How to cite: tdEos-Vinculin-14 was a gift from Michael Davidson (Addgene plasmid # 57691 ; http://n2t.net/addgene:57691 ; RRID:Addgene_57691)
